>Addgene plasmid #155376 | pJK429 | addgene full sequence | sequence record 308997 | Addgene NGS Result
GACGTCTTAAGACCCACTTTCACATTTAAGTTGTTTTTCTAATCCGCATATGATCAATTCAAGGCCGAAT
AAGAAGGCTGGCTCTGCACCTTGGTGATCAAATAATTCGATAGCTTGTCGTAATAATGGCGGCATACTAT
CAGTAGTAGGTGTTTCCCTTTCTTCTTTAGCGACTTGATGCTCTTGATCTTCCAATACGCAACCTAAAGT
AAAATGCCCCACAGCGCTGAGTGCATATAATGCATTCTCTAGTGAAAAACCTTGTTGGCATAAAAAGGCT
AATTGATTTTCGAGAGTTTCATACTGTTTTTCTGTAGGCCGTGTACCTAAATGTACTTTTGCTCCATCGC
GATGACTTAGTAAAGCACATCTAAAACTTTTAGCGTTATTACGTAAAAAATCTTGCCAGCTTTCCCCTTC
TAAAGGGCAAAAGTGAGTATGGTGCCTATCTAACATCTCAATGGCTAAGGCGTCGAGCAAAGCCCGCTTA
TTTTTTACATGCCAATACAATGTAGGCTGCTCTACACCTAGCTTCTGGGCGAGTTTACGGGTTGTTAAAC
CTTCGATTCCGACCTCATTAAGCAGCTCTAATGCGCTGTTAATCACTTTACTTTTATCTAATCTAGACAT
CATTAATTCCTAATTTTTGTTGACACTCTATCGTTGATAGAGTTATTTTACCACTCCCTATCAGTGATAG
AGAAAAGAATTCAAAAGATCTAAAGAGGAGAAAGGATCTATGGATAAGAAATACTCAATAGGCTTAGCTA
TCGGCACAAATAGCGTCGGATGGGCGGTGATCACTGATGAATATAAGGTTCCGTCTAAAAAGTTCAAGGT
TCTGGGAAATACAGACCGCCACAGTATCAAAAAAAATCTTATAGGGGCTCTTTTATTTGACAGTGGAGAG
ACAGCGGAAGCGACTCGTCTCAAACGGACAGCTCGTAGAAGGTATACACGTCGGAAGAATCGTATTTGTT
ATCTACAGGAGATTTTTTCAAATGAGATGGCGAAAGTAGATGATAGTTTCTTTCATCGACTTGAAGAGTC
TTTTTTGGTGGAAGAAGACAAGAAGCATGAACGTCATCCTATTTTTGGAAATATAGTAGATGAAGTTGCT
TATCATGAGAAATATCCAACTATCTATCATCTGCGAAAAAAATTGGTAGATTCTACTGATAAAGCGGATT
TGCGCTTAATCTATTTGGCCTTAGCGCATATGATTAAGTTTCGTGGTCATTTTTTGATTGAGGGAGATTT
AAATCCTGATAATAGTGATGTGGACAAACTATTTATCCAGTTGGTACAAACCTACAATCAATTATTTGAA
GAAAACCCTATTAACGCAAGTGGAGTAGATGCTAAAGCGATTCTTTCTGCACGATTGAGTAAATCAAGAC
GATTAGAAAATCTCATTGCTCAGCTCCCCGGTGAGAAGAAAAATGGCTTATTTGGGAATCTCATTGCTTT
GTCATTGGGTTTGACCCCTAATTTTAAATCAAATTTTGATTTGGCAGAAGATGCTAAATTACAGCTTTCA
AAAGATACTTACGATGATGATTTAGATAATTTATTGGCGCAAATTGGAGATCAATATGCTGATTTGTTTT
TGGCAGCTAAGAATTTATCAGATGCTATTTTACTTTCAGATATCCTAAGAGTAAATACTGAAATAACTAA
GGCTCCCCTATCAGCTTCAATGATTAAACGCTACGATGAACATCATCAAGACTTGACTCTTTTAAAAGCT
TTAGTTCGACAACAACTTCCAGAAAAGTATAAAGAAATCTTTTTTGATCAATCAAAAAACGGATATGCAG
GTTATATTGATGGGGGAGCTAGCCAAGAAGAATTTTATAAATTTATCAAACCAATTTTAGAAAAAATGGA
TGGTACTGAGGAATTATTGGTGAAACTAAATCGTGAAGATTTGCTGCGCAAGCAACGGACCTTTGACAAC
GGCTCTATTCCCCATCAAATTCACTTGGGTGAGCTGCATGCTATTTTGAGAAGACAAGAAGACTTTTATC
CATTTTTAAAAGACAATCGTGAGAAGATTGAAAAAATCTTGACTTTTCGAATTCCTTATTATGTTGGTCC
ATTGGCGCGTGGCAATAGTCGTTTTGCATGGATGACTCGGAAGTCTGAAGAAACAATTACCCCATGGAAT
TTTGAAGAAGTTGTCGATAAAGGTGCTTCAGCTCAATCATTTATTGAACGCATGACAAACTTTGATAAAA
ATCTTCCAAATGAAAAAGTACTACCAAAACATAGTTTGCTTTATGAGTATTTTACGGTTTATAACGAATT
GACAAAGGTCAAATATGTTACTGAAGGAATGCGAAAACCAGCATTTCTTTCAGGTGAACAGAAGAAAGCC
ATTGTTGATTTACTCTTCAAAACAAATCGAAAAGTAACCGTTAAGCAATTAAAAGAAGATTATTTCAAAA
AAATAGAATGTTTTGATAGTGTTGAAATTTCAGGAGTTGAAGATAGATTTAATGCTTCATTAGGTACCTA
CCATGATTTGCTAAAAATTATTAAAGATAAAGATTTTTTGGATAATGAAGAAAATGAAGATATCTTAGAG
GATATTGTTTTAACATTGACCTTATTTGAAGATAGGGAGATGATTGAGGAAAGACTTAAAACATATGCTC
ACCTCTTTGATGATAAGGTGATGAAACAGCTTAAACGTCGCCGTTATACTGGTTGGGGACGTTTGTCTCG
AAAATTGATTAATGGTATTAGGGATAAGCAATCTGGCAAAACAATATTAGATTTTTTGAAATCAGATGGT
TTTGCCAATCGCAATTTTATGCAGCTGATCCATGATGATAGTTTGACATTTAAAGAAGACATTCAAAAAG
CACAAGTGTCTGGACAAGGCGATAGTTTACATGAACATATTGCAAATTTAGCTGGTAGCCCTGCTATTAA
AAAAGGTATTTTACAGACTGTAAAAGTTGTTGATGAATTGGTCAAAGTAATGGGGCGGCATAAGCCAGAA
AATATCGTTATTGAAATGGCACGTGAAAATCAGACAACTCAAAAGGGCCAGAAAAATTCGCGAGAGCGTA
TGAAACGAATCGAAGAAGGTATCAAAGAATTAGGAAGTCAGATTCTTAAAGAGCATCCTGTTGAAAATAC
TCAATTGCAAAATGAAAAGCTCTATCTCTATTATCTCCAAAATGGAAGAGACATGTATGTGGACCAAGAA
TTAGATATTAATCGTTTAAGTGATTATGATGTCGATGCCATTGTTCCACAAAGTTTCCTTAAAGACGATT
CAATAGACAATAAGGTCTTAACGCGTTCTGATAAAAATCGTGGTAAATCGGATAACGTTCCAAGTGAAGA
AGTAGTCAAAAAGATGAAAAACTATTGGAGACAACTTCTAAACGCCAAGTTAATCACTCAACGTAAGTTT
GATAATTTAACGAAAGCTGAACGTGGAGGTTTGAGTGAACTTGATAAAGCTGGTTTTATCAAACGCCAAT
TGGTTGAAACTCGCCAAATCACTAAGCATGTGGCACAAATTTTGGATAGTCGCATGAATACTAAATACGA
TGAAAATGATAAACTTATTCGAGAGGTTAAAGTGATTACCTTAAAATCTAAATTAGTTTCTGACTTCCGA
AAAGATTTCCAATTCTATAAAGTACGTGAGATTAACAATTACCATCATGCCCATGATGCGTATCTAAATG
CCGTCGTTGGAACTGCTTTGATTAAGAAATATCCAAAACTTGAATCGGAGTTTGTCTATGGTGATTATAA
AGTTTATGATGTTCGTAAAATGATTGCTAAGTCTGAGCAAGAAATAGGCAAAGCAACCGCAAAATATTTC
TTTTACTCTAATATCATGAACTTCTTCAAAACAGAAATTACACTTGCAAATGGAGAGATTCGCAAACGCC
CTCTAATCGAAACTAATGGGGAAACTGGAGAAATTGTCTGGGATAAAGGGCGAGATTTTGCCACAGTGCG
CAAAGTATTGTCCATGCCCCAAGTCAATATTGTCAAGAAAACAGAAGTACAGACAGGCGGATTCTCCAAG
GAGTCAATTTTACCAAAAAGAAATTCGGACAAGCTTATTGCTCGTAAAAAAGACTGGGATCCAAAAAAAT
ATGGTGGTTTTGATAGTCCAACGGTAGCTTATTCAGTCCTAGTGGTTGCTAAGGTGGAAAAAGGGAAATC
GAAGAAGTTAAAATCCGTTAAAGAGTTACTAGGGATCACAATTATGGAAAGAAGTTCCTTTGAAAAAAAT
CCGATTGACTTTTTAGAAGCTAAAGGATATAAGGAAGTTAAAAAAGACTTAATCATTAAACTACCTAAAT
ATAGTCTTTTTGAGTTAGAAAACGGTCGTAAACGGATGCTGGCTAGTGCCGGAGAATTACAAAAAGGAAA
TGAGCTGGCTCTGCCAAGCAAATATGTGAATTTTTTATATTTAGCTAGTCATTATGAAAAGTTGAAGGGT
AGTCCAGAAGATAACGAACAAAAACAATTGTTTGTGGAGCAGCATAAGCATTATTTAGATGAGATTATTG
AGCAAATCAGTGAATTTTCTAAGCGTGTTATTTTAGCAGATGCCAATTTAGATAAAGTTCTTAGTGCATA
TAACAAACATAGAGACAAACCAATACGTGAACAAGCAGAAAATATTATTCATTTATTTACGTTGACGAAT
CTTGGAGCTCCCGCTGCTTTTAAATATTTTGATACAACAATTGATCGTAAACGATATACGTCTACAAAAG
AAGTTTTAGATGCCACTCTTATCCATCAATCCATCACTGGTCTTTATGAAACACGCATTGATTTGAGTCA
GCTAGGAGGTGACTAACTCGAGTAAGGATCTCCAGGCATCAAATAAAACGAAAGGCTCAGTCGAAAGACT
GGGCCTTTCGTTTTATCTGTTGTTTGTCGGTGAACGCTCTCTACTAGAGTCACACTGGCTCACCTTCGGG
TGGGCCTTTCTGCGTTTATACCTAGTAATAGGCGTATCACGAGGCAGAATTTCAGATAAAAAAAATCCTT
AGCTTTCGCTAAGGATGATTTCTGGAATTCTAAAGATCTACTTTTACAGCTAGCTCAGTCCTAGGTATTA
TGCTAGCCTGAAGTACGTCTGAGCGTGATACCCGCTCACTGAAGATGTCCCGGTAGGGCCGAAACGTACC
TCTACAAATAATTTTGTTTAACTATGGACTATGTTTGAAAGGGAGAAATACTAGATGGCACGTACCCCGA
GCCGTAGCAGCATTGGTAGCCTGCGTAGTCCGCATACCCATAAAGCAATTCTGACCAGCACCATTGAAAT
CCTGAAAGAATGTGGTTATAGCGGTCTGAGCATTGAAAGCGTTGCACGTCGTGCCGGTGCAAGCAAACCG
ACCATTTATCGTTGGTGGACCAATAAAGCAGCACTGATTGCCGAAGTGTATGAAAATGAAAGCGAACAGG
TGCGTAAATTTCCGGATCTGGGTAGCTTTAAAGCCGATCTGGATTTTCTGCTGCGTAATCTGTGGAAAGT
TTGGCGTGAAACCATTTGTGGTGAAGCATTTCGTTGTGTTATTGCAGAAGCACAGCTGGACCCTGCAACC
CTGACCCAGCTGAAAGATCAGTTTATGGAACGTCGTCGTGAGATGCCGAAAAAACTGGTTGAAAATGCCA
TTAGCAATGGTGAACTGCCGAAAGATACCAATCGTGAACTGCTGCTGGATATGATTTTTGGTTTTTGTTG
GTATCGCCTGCTGACCGAACAGCTGACCGTTGAACAGGATATTGAAGAATTTACCTTCCTGCTGATTAAT
GGTGTTTGTCCGGGTACACAGCGTTAACTAGGGCCCATACCCCCAGGCATCAAATAAAACGAAAGGCTCA
GTCGAAAGACTGGGCCTTTCGTTTTATCTGTTGTTTGTCGGTGAACGCTCTCTACTAGAGTCACACTGGC
TCACCTTCGGGTGGGCCTTTCTGCGTTTATATACGCGACGTACGGTGGAATCTGATTCGTTACCAATTGA
CATGATACGAAACGTACCGTATCGTTAAGGTATAATACCAGCTAGTTGTGGGTTTTAGAGCTAGAAATAG
CAAGTTAAAATAAGGCTAGTCCGTTATCAACTTGAAAAAGTGGCACCGAGTCGGTGCTTTTTTTCTCGGT
ACCAAAGACGAACAATAAGACGCTGAAAAGCGTCTTTTTTCGTTTTGGTCCTTCAGCCAAAAAACTTAAG
AAGCTTTTTACACCTCCACAACTAGCTGGTATTATGCTAGCATAATACCTAGGACTGAGCTGTTTTAGAG
CTAGAAATAGCAAGTTAAAATAAGGCTAGTCCGATTGCAACTTGAAAAAGTGGCACCGAGTCGGTGCTTT
TTTTCTCGGTACCAAATTCCAGAAAAGAGACGCTTTCGAGCGTCTTTTTTCGTTTTGGTCCGATAGGATC
CTTTACACCTAGCTCAGTCCTAGGTATTATGCTAGCATAATACCCGTGTGACCCGTGTTTTAGAGCTAGA
AATAGCAAGTTAAAATAAGGCTAGTCCGTTATCAACTTGAAAAAGTGGCACCGAGTCGGTGCTTTTTTTC
TCGGTACCAAAGACGAACAATAAGACGCTGAAAAGCGTCTTTTTTCGTTTTGGTCCTTTATCTAGGGTAC
GGGTTTTGCTGCCCGCAAACGGGCTGTTCTGGTGTTGCTAGTTTGTTATCAGAATCGCAGATCCGGCTTC
AGCCGGTTTGCCGGCTGAAAGCGCTATTTCTTCCAGAATTGCCATGATTTTTTCCCCACGGGAGGCGTCA
CTGGCTCCCGTGTTGTCGGCAGCTTTGATTCGATAAGCAGCATCGCCTGTTTCAGGCTGTCTATGTGTGA
CTGTTGAGCTGTAACAAGTTGTCTCAGGTGTTCAATTTCATGTTCTAGTTGCTTTGTTTTACTGGTTTCA
CCTGTTCTATTAGGTGTTACATGCTGTTCATCTGTTACATTGTCGATCTGTTCATGGTGAACAGCTTTGA
ATGCACCAAAAACTCGTAAAAGCTCTGATGTATCTATCTTTTTTACACCGTTTTCATCTGTGCATATGGA
CAGTTTTCCCTTTGATATGTAACGGTGAACAGTTGTTCTACTTTTGTTTGTTAGTCTTGATGCTTCACTG
ATAGATACAAGAGCCATAAGAACCTCAGATCCTTCCGTATTTAGCCAGTATGTTCTCTAGTGTGGTTCGT
TGTTTTTGCGTGAGCCATGAGAACGAACCATTGAGATCATACTTACTTTGCATGTCACTCAAAAATTTTG
CCTCAAAACTGGTGAGCTGAATTTTTGCAGTTAAAGCATCGTGTAGTGTTTTTCTTAGTCCGTTATGTAG
GTAGGAATCTGATGTAATGGTTGTTGGTATTTTGTCACCATTCATTTTTATCTGGTTGTTCTCAAGTTCG
GTTACGAGATCCATTTGTCTATCTAGTTCAACTTGGAAAATCAACGTATCAGTCGGGCGGCCTCGCTTAT
CAACCACCAATTTCATATTGCTGTAAGTGTTTAAATCTTTACTTATTGGTTTCAAAACCCATTGGTTAAG
CCTTTTAAACTCATGGTAGTTATTTTCAAGCATTAACATGAACTTAAATTCATCAAGGCTAATCTCTATA
TTTGCCTTGTGAGTTTTCTTTTGTGTTAGTTCTTTTAATAACCACTCATAAATCCTCATAGAGTATTTGT
TTTCAAAAGACTTAACATGTTCCAGATTATATTTTATGAATTTTTTTAACTGGAAAAGATAAGGCAATAT
CTCTTCACTAAAAACTAATTCTAATTTTTCGCTTGAGAACTTGGCATAGTTTGTCCACTGGAAAATCTCA
AAGCCTTTAACCAAAGGATTCCTGATTTCCACAGTTCTCGTCATCAGCTCTCTGGTTGCTTTAGCTAATA
CACCATAAGCATTTTCCCTACTGATGTTCATCATCTGAGCGTATTGGTTATAAGTGAACGATACCGTCCG
TTCTTTCCTTGTAGGGTTTTCAATCGTGGGGTTGAGTAGTGCCACACAGCATAAAATTAGCTTGGTTTCA
TGCTCCGTTAAGTCATAGCGACTAATCGCTAGTTCATTTGCTTTGAAAACAACTAATTCAGACATACATC
TCAATTGGTCTAGGTGATTTTAATCACTATACCAATTGAGATGGGCTAGTCAATGATAATTACTAGTCCT
TTTCCTTTGAGTTGTGGGTATCTGTAAATTCTGCTAGACCTTTGCTGGAAAACTTGTAAATTCTGCTAGA
CCCTCTGTAAATTCCGCTAGACCTTTGTGTGTTTTTTTTGTTTATATTCAAGTGGTTATAATTTATAGAA
TAAAGAAAGAATAAAAAAAGATAAAAAGAATAGATCCCAGCCCTGTGTATAACTCACTACTTTAGTCAGT
TCCGCAGTATTACAAAAGGATGTCGCAAACGCTGTTTGCTCCTCTACAAAACAGACCTTAAAACCCTAAA
GGCTTAAGTAGCACCCTCGCAAGCTCGGGCAAATCGCTGAATATTCCTTTTGTCTCCGACCATCAGGCAC
CTGAGTCGCTGTCTTTTTCGTGACATTCAGTTCGCTGCGCTCACGGCTCTGGCAGTGAATGGGGGTAAAT
GGCACTACAGGCGCCTTTTATGGATTCATGCAAGGAAACTACCCATAATACAAGAAAAGCCCGTCACGGG
CTTCTCAGGGCGTTTTATGGCGGGTCTGCTATGTGGTGCTATCTGACTTTTTGCTGTTCAGCAGTTCCTG
CCCTCTGATTTTCCAGTCTGACCACTTCGGATTATCCCGTGACAGGTCATTCAGACTGGCTAATGCACCC
AGTAAGGCAGCGGTATCATCAACAGGCTTACCCGTCTTACTGTCCCTAGTGCTTGGCCTAGTATGCGTCT
CCTTTACACCTCCACAACTAGCTGGTATTATGCTAGCAGCTGTCACCGGATGTGCTTTCCGGTCTGATGA
GTCCGTGAGGACGAAACAGCCTCTACAAATAATTTTGTTTAACTTTACAAAGAGGAGAAAGGTACCGCAT
GAGTAAAGGAGAAGAACTTTTCACTGGAGTTGTCCCAATTCTTGTTGAATTAGATGGTGATGTTAATGGG
CACAAATTTTCTGTCAGTGGAGAGGGTGAAGGTGATGCAACATACGGAAAACTTACCCTTAAATTGATTT
GCACTACTGGAAAACTACCTGTTCCATGGCCAACACTTGTCACTACTTTGGGTTATGGTGTTCAATGCTT
TGCGAGATACCCAGATCATATGAAACAGCATGACTTTTTCAAGAGTGCCATGCCCGAAGGTTATGTACAG
GAAAGAACTATATTTTTCAAAGATGACGGGAACTACAAGACACGTGCTGAAGTCAAGTTTGAAGGTGATA
CCCTTGTTAATAGAATCGAGTTAAAAGGTATTGATTTTAAAGAAGATGGAAACATTCTTGGACACAAATT
GGAATACAACTATAACTCACACAATGTATACATCACGGCAGACAAACAAAAGAATGGAATCAAAGCGAAC
TTCAAAATTAGACACAACATTGAAGATGGAGGTGTTCAACTAGCAGACCATTATCAACAAAATACTCCAA
TTGGCGATGGCCCTGTCCTTTTACCAGACAACCATTACCTGTCCTACCAATCTAAGCTTTCGAAAGATCC
CAACGAAAAGAGAGACCACATGGTCCTTCTTGAGTTTGTAACAGCTGCTGGGATTACACATGGCATGGAT
GAACTATACAAATAAGCTTGATATCGAATTCCTGCAGCCCGGGGGATCCCATTGTACGCGTGCTAGAGGC
ATCAAATAAAACGAAAGGCTCAGTCGAAAGACTGGGCCTTTCGTTTTATCTGTTGTTTGTCGGTGAACGC
TCTCCTGAGTAGGACAAATTCTAGTGCTTGGATTCTCACCAATAAAAAACGCCCGGCGGCAACCGAGCGT
TCTGAACAAATCCAGATGGAGTTCTGAGGTCATTACTGGATCTATCAACAGGAGTCCAAGCGAGCTCGAT
ATCAAATTACGCCCCGCCCTGCCACTCATCGCAGTACTGTTGTAATTCATTAAGCATTCTGCCGACATGG
AAGCCATCACAAACGGCATGATGAACCTGAATCGCCAGCGGCATCAGCACCTTGTCGCCTTGCGTATAAT
ATTTGCCCATGGTGAAAACGGGGGCGAAGAAGTTGTCCATATTGGCCACGTTTAAATCAAAACTGGTGAA
ACTCACCCAGGGATTGGCTGAGACGAAAAACATATTCTCAATAAACCCTTTAGGGAAATAGGCCAGGTTT
TCACCGTAACACGCCACATCTTGCGAATATATGTGTAGAAACTGCCGGAAATCGTCGTGGTATTCACTCC
AGAGCGATGAAAACGTTTCAGTTTGCTCATGGAAAACGGTGTAACAAGGGTGAACACTATCCCATATCAC
CAGCTCACCGTCTTTCATTGCCATACGAAATTCCGGATGAGCATTCATCAGGCGGGCAAGAATGTGAATA
AAGGCCGGATAAAACTTGTGCTTATTTTTCTTTACGGTCTTTAAAAAGGCCGTAATATCCAGCTGAACGG
TCTGGTTATAGGTACATTGAGCAACTGACTGAAATGCCTCAAAATGTTCTTTACGATGCCATTGGGATAT
ATCAACGGTGGTATATCCAGTGATTTTTTTCTCCATTTTAGCTTCCTTAGCTCCTGAAAATCTCGATAAC
TCAAAAAATACGCCCGGTAGTGATCTTATTTCATTATGGTGAAAGTTGGAACCTCTTACGTGCCGATCAA
CGTCTCATTTTCGCCAGATATC
Features (pLannotate 1.2.2; 23 found; start..end, strand, type, name):
      7..630     -  CDS            TetR: tetracycline repressor TetR; tetR from transposon Tn10; TetR binds to the tetracycline operator tetO to inhibit transcription. This inhibition can be relieved by adding tetracycline or doxycycline.
    649..704     +  promoter       tetR/tetA promoters: tetR; overlapping promoters for bacterial tetR and tetA
    740..4844    +  CDS            dCas9 (fragment): catalytically dead mutant of the Cas9 endonuclease from the Streptococcus pyogenes Type II CRISPR/Cas system RNA-guided DNA-binding protein that lacks endonuclease activity due to the D10A mutation in the RuvC catalytic domain and the H840A mutation in the HNH catalytic domain
   4870..4941    +  terminator     rrnB T1 terminator: transcription terminator T1 from the E. coli rrnB gene
   4957..4984    +  terminator     T7Te terminator: phage T7 early transcription terminator
   5019..5062    -  terminator     bacterial terminator: putative bacterial transcription terminator
   5086..5117    +  promoter       J23119 promoter (fragment): bacterial promoter (Registry of Standard Biological Parts BBa J23119)
   5861..5932    +  terminator     rrnB T1 terminator: transcription terminator T1 from the E. coli rrnB gene
   5948..5975    +  terminator     T7Te terminator: phage T7 early transcription terminator
   6072..6147    +  misc_RNA       gRNA scaffold: guide RNA scaffold for the Streptococcus pyogenes CRISPR/Cas9 system
   6266..6291    -  promoter       J23119 promoter (fragment): bacterial promoter (Registry of Standard Biological Parts BBa J23119)
   6292..6367    +  misc_RNA       gRNA scaffold: guide RNA scaffold for the Streptococcus pyogenes CRISPR/Cas9 system
   6449..6476    +  promoter       J23119 promoter (fragment): bacterial promoter (Registry of Standard Biological Parts BBa J23119)
   6497..6572    +  misc_RNA       gRNA scaffold: guide RNA scaffold for the Streptococcus pyogenes CRISPR/Cas9 system
   7165..8115    -  CDS            Rep101: RepA protein needed for replication with the pSC101 origin; rep101
   8163..8385    -  rep_origin     pSC101 ori: low-copy replication origin that requires the Rep101 protein
   8930..8979    +  misc_RNA       sTRSV HHRz: hammerhead ribozyme from the tobacco ringspot virus satellite RNA (Khvorova et al., 2003)
   9032..9742    +  CDS            SYFP2: SYFP2 is a basic (constitutively fluorescent) yellow fluorescent protein published in 2006, derived from Aequorea victoria. It is reported to be a very rapidly-maturing monomer with moderate acid sensitivity.
   9742..9779    -  misc_feature   MCS (fragment): pBluescript multiple cloning site
   9803..9889    +  terminator     rrnB T1 terminator: Escherichia coli rrnB; transcription terminator T1 from the E. coli rrnB gene
   9902..9996    -  terminator     lambda t0 terminator: transcription terminator from phage lambda
  10020..10676   -  CDS            cat: CAT_ECOLX - Experimental evidence at protein level: Swiss-Prot protein existence level 1. This enzyme is an effector of chloramphenicol resistance in bacteria. From Escherichia coli. This protein is used as a marker in many commonly used cloning vectors, such as pACYC184.
  10677..10779   -  promoter       cat promoter: promoter of the E. coli cat gene encoding chloramphenicol acetyltransferase
