[The description below was written by a language model from this plasmid's Addgene catalogue record and pLannotate feature annotations shown in this document.]
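Description:
pJK429 is a low-copy bacterial expression and CRISPR plasmid of about 10.8 kb built on a pSC101 backbone. It replicates from the pSC101 origin with the plasmid-encoded Rep101 (RepA) protein and is selected with chloramphenicol through a cat gene driven by its native promoter. It was made as part of work on a synthetic gene oscillator that uses deactivated CRISPR-Cas repression, so that regulation is carried by RNAs rather than by translated repressor proteins.

The plasmid combines three modules. The first is catalytically inactive S. pyogenes dCas9 (D10A, H840A), placed downstream of the tetR/tetA promoter region with a divergently encoded TetR repressor. This arrangement normally makes dCas9 expression inducible with tetracycline-type compounds, and the gene is followed by rrnB T1 and T7Te terminators. The second is the reporter, PA4-mVenus: a yellow fluorescent protein coding sequence (annotated by similarity as SYFP2) preceded by an sTRSV hammerhead ribozyme, which typically serves as an insulator that trims the 5′ leader of the transcript, and followed by an rrnB T1 terminator. The third is the sgRNA circuit region, described as PphlF_A4NT in "dCas9 sgRNA oscillator v1" in a one-step cascade configuration. The feature table shows three S. pyogenes gRNA scaffolds there, interspersed with J23119-derived promoter fragments and terminators. This is consistent with engineered promoters that carry sgRNA target sites and can be repressed by dCas9. The PphlF and PA4 promoters themselves are not annotated, and the record does not give the exact wiring of guides to promoters or show a PhlF repressor gene on the plasmid.

The name suggests that an A4-targeting sgRNA expressed from PphlF represses PA4-mVenus, giving a fluorescent readout for characterising a single repression step of the circuit.
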