Addgene plasmid #155376: pJK429
Purpose: PphlF_A4NT in dCRv1, 1x cascade + [dCas9 + PA4-mVenus]
Depositing lab: Pamela Silver. Depositing organization: Harvard Medical School. Publication: Toward a translationally independent RNA-based synthetic oscillator using deactivated CRISPR-Cas. Kuo J, Yuan R, Sanchez C, Paulsson J, Silver PA. Nucleic Acids Res. 2020 Aug 20;48(14):8165-8177. doi: 10.1093/nar/gkaa557. PubMed 32609820.
Backbone
  Vector backbone: SC101
  Total vector size (bp): 10801
  Vector type: Bacterial Expression, CRISPR
Growth in bacteria
  Bacterial resistance: Chloramphenicol, 25 μg/mL
  Growth temperature: 37°C
  Growth strain: DH5alpha
  Copy number: Low Copy
Gene/Insert 1
  Gene/Insert name: dCas9 (bacteria) (alt name: deactivated Cas9 (S. pyogenes))
  Species: S. pyogenes
  Insert size (bp): 4107
  Mutation: D10A H840A (catalytically inactive)
Gene/Insert 2
  Gene/Insert name: PA4-mVenus
  Insert size (bp): 997
Gene/Insert 3
  Gene/Insert name: PphlF_A4NT in dCas9 sgRNA oscillator v1
  Species: Synthetic
  Insert size (bp): 1557
Resource information
  A portion of this plasmid was derived from a plasmid made by: pdCas9-bacteria (Stanley Qi, Addgene #44249); pLPT119 (Johan Paulsson, Addgene #85526); Christopher Voigt (Addgene #62307, 62308)
Terms and licenses: Academic/Nonprofit Terms; Industry Terms: Not Available to Industry
How to cite: pJK429 was a gift from Pamela Silver (Addgene plasmid # 155376 ; http://n2t.net/addgene:155376 ; RRID:Addgene_155376)
